Addgene plasmid #190223: pSBbi-NLSmCherryNLS Clover-HDHB
Purpose: Fluorescent cell cycle reporter
Depositing lab: Laura Heiser. Publication: Analysis and modeling of cancer drug responses using cell cycle phase-specific rate effects. Gross SM, Mohammadi F, Sanchez-Aguila C, Zhan PJ, Liby TA, Dane MA, Meyer AS, Heiser LM. Nat Commun. 2023 Jun 10;14(1):3450. doi: 10.1038/s41467-023-39122-z. PubMed 37301933.
Backbone
  Vector backbone: pSBbi-RP
  Backbone size w/o insert (bp): 6625
  Vector type: Mammalian Expression ; Transposon
  Selectable markers: Puromycin
Growth in bacteria
  Bacterial resistance: Ampicillin, 100 μg/mL
  Growth temperature: 37°C
  Growth strain: DH5alpha
  Copy number: High Copy
Gene/Insert 1
  Gene/Insert name: Human DNA Helicase B (amino acids 994-1087) (alt name: HELB)
  Species: H. sapiens (human)
  Mutation: Amino Acids 994-1087
  Entrez Gene: HELB (a.k.a. DHB, hDHB)
  Promoter: EF1a
  Tag / fusion protein: Clover fluorescent protein (N terminal on insert)
  Cloning method: Restriction Enzyme; 5′ cloning site x (unknown if destroyed); 3′ cloning site x (unknown if destroyed)
  Sequencing primers: 5′ tcaagcctcagacagtggttc
Gene/Insert 2
  Gene/Insert name: NLS-mCherry-NLS-P2A-Puromycin
  Insert size (bp): 1450
  Promoter: RPBSA
  Cloning method: Restriction Enzyme; 5′ cloning site x (unknown if destroyed); 3′ cloning site x (unknown if destroyed)
  Sequencing primers: 5′ x
Terms and licenses: Academic/Nonprofit Terms; Industry Terms: Not Available to Industry
Depositor comments: Please visit https://www.biorxiv.org/content/10.1101/2020.07.24.219907v2.full for BioRxiv preprint. Addgene NGS results found N208D and E101G mutations in mCherry that do not affect plasmid function.
How to cite: pSBbi-NLSmCherryNLS Clover-HDHB was a gift from Laura Heiser (Addgene plasmid # 190223 ; http://n2t.net/addgene:190223 ; RRID:Addgene_190223)
