[The description below was written by a language model from this plasmid's Addgene catalogue record and pLannotate feature annotations shown in this document.]
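Description:
pSBbi-NLSmCherryNLS Clover-HDHB is a Sleeping Beauty transposon plasmid for mammalian expression, built on the bidirectional pSBbi-RP backbone and designed as a fluorescent cell cycle reporter. In bacteria it is maintained through a high-copy ColE1/pUC-type origin and selected with ampicillin via the β-lactamase gene. The sequenced record is 7,281 nt. The automated feature table does not annotate the transposon inverted repeats or the RPBSA promoter, so those elements rest on the catalogue description rather than on the feature list.

Two divergent expression units sit back to back. In one direction, the EF1α promoter with its intron drives Clover fused at the N-terminus of residues 994–1087 of human DNA helicase B (HELB), terminated by the bGH polyadenylation signal. The annotation tool labels the green protein as dClover2, a close match to Clover. This HELB fragment is exported from the nucleus after phosphorylation as cells approach S phase, so the nuclear-to-cytoplasmic distribution of green signal serves as a readout of cell cycle position. In the opposite direction, the RPBSA promoter drives mCherry flanked by nuclear localisation signals, linked through a P2A self-cleaving peptide to puromycin N-acetyltransferase and ending in a rabbit β-globin poly(A) signal. The nuclear red marker helps with segmenting and tracking nuclei, while puromycin selects cells that carry the cassette. Repository sequencing found N208D and E101G substitutions in mCherry that are reported not to affect function.

As is usual for this type of backbone, stable integration would require co-delivery of a Sleeping Beauty transposase. The plasmid is associated with live-cell analysis of how cancer drugs affect specific cell cycle phases.
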