Features (pLannotate 1.2.2; 16 found; start..end, strand, type, name):
      1..31      +  rep_origin     M13 ori (fragment): M13 bacteriophage origin of replication; arrow indicates direction of (+) strand synthesis
     32..82      -  misc_feature   bom (fragment): basis of mobility region from pBR322
    109..213     +  promoter       AmpR promoter: bla
    214..1074    +  CDS            AmpR: β-lactamase; bla; confers resistance to ampicillin, carbenicillin, and related antibiotics
   1245..1833    +  rep_origin     ori: high-copy-number ColE1/pMB1/pBR322/pUC origin of replication
   2396..2451    -  polyA_signal   β-globin poly(A) signal: rabbit β-globin polyadenylation signal (Gil and Proudfoot, 1987)
   2522..2602    -  CDS            HBB (fragment): HBB_PONPY - Experimental evidence at transcript level: Swiss-Prot protein existence level 2. Involved in oxygen transport from the lung to the various peripheral tissues. From Pongo pygmaeus (Bornean orangutan).
   2616..3215    -  CDS            PuroR: puromycin N-acetyltransferase; pac from Streptomyces alboniger; confers resistance to puromycin
   3317..4014    -  CDS            mCherry (fragment): monomeric derivative of DsRed fluorescent protein (Shaner et al., 2004) mammalian codon-optimized
   4521..4732    +  promoter       EF-1α core promoter: core promoter for human elongation factor EF-1α
   4733..4846    +  intron         EF-1α intron A (fragment): intron upstream of the start codon of human EF-1α
   5472..5675    +  intron         EF-1α intron A: truncated intron upstream of the start codon of human EF-1α
   5718..6416    +  CDS            dClover2: dClover2 is a fluorescent protein published in 2016, derived from Aequorea victoria. It is reported to be a dimer.
   6423..6704    +  CDS            HELB (fragment): HELB_HUMAN - Experimental evidence at protein level: Swiss-Prot protein existence level 1. 5'-3' DNA helicase involved in DNA damage response by acting as an inhibitor of DNA end resection (PubMed:25617833, PubMed:26774285). Recruitment to single-stranded DNA (ssDNA) following DNA damage leads to inhibit the nucleases catalyzing resection, such as EXO1, BLM and DNA2, possibly via the 5'-3' ssDNA translocase activity of HELB (PubMed:26774285). As cells approach S phase, DNA end resection is promoted by the nuclear export of HELB following phosphorylation (PubMed:26774285). Acts independently of
   6734..6958    +  polyA_signal   bGH poly(A) signal: bovine growth hormone polyadenylation signal
   6962..6983    +  promoter       SV40 promoter (fragment): SV40 enhancer and early promoter
>Addgene plasmid #190223 | pSBbi-NLSmCherryNLS Clover-HDHB | addgene full sequence | sequence record 371298 | Addgene NGS Result
AATTTTAACAAAATATTAACGCTTACAATTTCCTGATGCGGTATTTTCTCCTTACGCATCTGTGCGGTAT
TTCACACCGCATCAGGTGGCACTTTTCGGGGAAATGTGCGCGGAACCCCTATTTGTTTATTTTTCTAAAT
ACATTCAAATATGTATCCGCTCATGAGACAATAACCCTGATAAATGCTTCAATAATATTGAAAAAGGAAG
AGTATGAGTATTCAACATTTCCGTGTCGCCCTTATTCCCTTTTTTGCGGCATTTTGCCTTCCTGTTTTTG
CTCACCCAGAAACGCTGGTGAAAGTAAAAGATGCTGAAGATCAGTTGGGTGCACGAGTGGGTTACATCGA
ACTGGATCTCAACAGCGGTAAGATCCTTGAGAGTTTTCGCCCCGAAGAACGTTTTCCAATGATGAGCACT
TTTAAAGTTCTGCTATGTGGCGCGGTATTATCCCGTATTGACGCCGGGCAAGAGCAACTCGGTCGCCGCA
TACACTATTCTCAGAATGACTTGGTTGAGTACTCACCAGTCACAGAAAAGCATCTTACGGATGGCATGAC
AGTAAGAGAATTATGCAGTGCTGCCATAACCATGAGTGATAACACTGCGGCCAACTTACTTCTGACAACG
ATCGGAGGACCGAAGGAGCTAACCGCTTTTTTGCACAACATGGGGGATCATGTAACTCGCCTTGATCGTT
GGGAACCGGAGCTGAATGAAGCCATACCAAACGACGAGCGTGACACCACGATGCCTGTAGCAATGGCAAC
AACGTTGCGCAAACTATTAACTGGCGAACTACTTACTCTAGCTTCCCGGCAACAATTAATAGACTGGATG
GAGGCGGATAAAGTTGCAGGACCACTTCTGCGCTCGGCCCTTCCGGCTGGCTGGTTTATTGCTGATAAAT
CTGGAGCCGGTGAGCGTGGGTCTCGCGGTATCATTGCAGCACTGGGGCCAGATGGTAAGCCCTCCCGTAT
CGTAGTTATCTACACGACGGGGAGTCAGGCAACTATGGATGAACGAAATAGACAGATCGCTGAGATAGGT
GCCTCACTGATTAAGCATTGGTAACTGTCAGACCAAGTTTACTCATATATACTTTAGATTGATTTAAAAC
TTCATTTTTAATTTAAAAGGATCTAGGTGAAGATCCTTTTTGATAATCTCATGACCAAAATCCCTTAACG
TGAGTTTTCGTTCCACTGAGCGTCAGACCCCGTAGAAAAGATCAAAGGATCTTCTTGAGATCCTTTTTTT
CTGCGCGTAATCTGCTGCTTGCAAACAAAAAAACCACCGCTACCAGCGGTGGTTTGTTTGCCGGATCAAG
AGCTACCAACTCTTTTTCCGAAGGTAACTGGCTTCAGCAGAGCGCAGATACCAAATACTGTTCTTCTAGT
GTAGCCGTAGTTAGGCCACCACTTCAAGAACTCTGTAGCACCGCCTACATACCTCGCTCTGCTAATCCTG
TTACCAGTGGCTGCTGCCAGTGGCGATAAGTCGTGTCTTACCGGGTTGGACTCAAGACGATAGTTACCGG
ATAAGGCGCAGCGGTCGGGCTGAACGGGGGGTTCGTGCACACAGCCCAGCTTGGAGCGAACGACCTACAC
CGAACTGAGATACCTACAGCGTGAGCTATGAGAAAGCGCCACGCTTCCCGAAGGGAGAAAGGCGGACAGG
TATCCGGTAAGCGGCAGGGTCGGAACAGGAGAGCGCACGAGGGAGCTTCCAGGGGGAAACGCCTGGTATC
TTTATAGTCCTGTCGGGTTTCGCCACCTCTGACTTGAGCGTCGATTTTTGTGATGCTCGTCAGGGGGGCG
GAGCCTATGGAAAAACGCCAGCAACGCGGCCTTTTTACGGTTCCTGGCCTTTTGCTGGCCTTTTGCTCAC
ATGTTCTTTCCTGCGTTATCCCCTGATTCTGTGGATAACCGTATTACCGCCTTTGAGTGAGCTGATACCG
CTCGCCGCAGCCGAACGACCGAGCGCAGCGAGTCAGTGAGCGAGGAAGCGGATCCCTATACAGTTGAAGT
CGGAAGTTTACATACACCTTAGCCAAATACATTTAAACTCACTTTTTCACAATTCCTGACATTTAATCCT
AGTAAAAATTCCCTGTCTTAGGTCAGTTAGGATCACCACTTTATTTTAAGAATGTGAAATATCAGAATAA
TAGTAGAGAGAATGATTCATTTCAGCTTTTATTTCTTTCATCACATTCCCAGTGGGTCAGAAGTTTACAT
ACACTCGACTCCTCTGCAGAATGCGGCGATGTTTCGGTAAGGGGTCCCGAGTAGCTAGTTCATGGCAGCC
AGCATATGGCATATGTTGCCAAACTCTAAACCAAATACTCATTCTGATGTTTTAAATGATTTGCCCTCCC
ATATGTCCTTCCGAGTGAGAGACACAAAAAATTCCAACACACTATTGCAATGAAAATAAATTTCCTTTAT
TAGCCAGAAGTCAGATGCTCAAGGGGCTTCATGATGTCCCCATAATTTTTGGCAGAGGGAAAAAGATCTC
AGTGGTATTTGTGAGCCAGGGCATTGGCCACACCAGCCACCACCTTCTGATAGGCAGCCTGCACCTGAGG
AGTGAATTCACGACAGGCCTTCGAATCAGGCACCGGGCTTGCGGGTCATGCACCAGGTGCGCGGTCCTTC
GGGCACCTCGACGTCGGCGGTGACGGTGAAGCCGAGCCGCTCGTAGAAGGGGAGGTTGCGGGGCGCGGAG
GTCTCCAGGAAGGCGGGCACCCCGGCGCGCTCGGCCGCCTCCACTCCGGGGAGCACGACGGCGCTGCCCA
GACCCTTGCCCTGGTGGTCGGGCGAGACGCCGACGGTGGCCAGGAACCACGCGGGCTCCTTGGGCCGGTG
CGGCGCCAGGAGGCCTTCCATCTGTTGCTGCGCGGCCAGCCGGGAACCGCTCAACTCGGCCATGCGCGGG
CCGATCTCGGCGAACACCGCCCCCGCTTCGACGCTCTCCGGCGTGGTCCAGACCGCCACCGCGGCGCCGT
CGTCCGCGACCCACACCTTGCCGATGTCGAGCCCGACGCGCGTGAGGAAGAGTTCTTGCAGCTCGGTGAC
CCGCTCGATGTGGCGGTCCGGATCGACGGTGTGGCGCGTGGCGGGGTAGTCGGCGAACGCGGCGGCGAGG
GTGCGTACGGCCCTGGGGACGTCGTCGCGGGTGGCGAGGCGCACCGTGGGCTTGTACTCGGTCATGGGGC
CAGGATTCTCCTCGACGTCACCAGCCTGCTTCAGCAGGCTGAAGTTAGTAGCTCCACTGCCCTTGTACAG
ATCCAGTTTCGCACGCTTAGCTGCAGGCTCGTCCATGCCGCCGGTGGAGTGGCGGCCCTCGGCGCGTTCG
TACTGTTCCACGATGGTGTAGTCCTCGTTGTGGGAGGTGATGTCCAACTTGATGTCGACGTTGTAGGCGC
CGGGCAGCTGCACGGGCTTCTTGGCCTTGTAGGTGGTCTTGACCTCAGCGTCGTAGTGGCCGCCGTCCTT
CAGCTTCAGCCTCTGCTTGATCTCGCCCTTCAGGGCGCCGTCCTCGGGGTACATCCGCTCGGAGGAGGCC
TCCCAGCCCATGGTCTTCTTCTGCATTACGGGGCCGTCGGAGGGGAAGTTGGTGCCGCGCAGCTTCACCT
TGTAGATGAACTCGCCGTCCTGCAGGGAGGAGTCCTGGGTCACGGTCACCACGCCGCCGTCCTCGAAGTT
CATCACGCGCTCCCACTTGAAGCCCCCGGGGAAGGACAGCTTCAAGTAGTCGGGGATGTCGGCGGGGTGC
TTCACGTAGGCCTTGGAGCCGTACATGAACTGAGGGGACAGGATGTCCCAGGCGAAGGGCAGGGGGCCAC
CCTTGGTCACCTTCAGCTTGGCGGTCTGGGTGCCCTCGTAGGGGCGGCCCTCGCCCTCGCCCTCGATCTC
GAACTCGTGGCCGTTCACGGAGCCCTCCATGTGCACCTTGAAGCGCATGAACTCCTTGATGATGGCCATG
TTATCCTCCTCGCCCTTGCTCACCTTCCGCTTTTTCTTAGGACTCATGGTGGCACTAGTGTCTACGGCTA
TATACCTTGAAACAGGGGCGGCAGAAGTGACGCAACGCGGTTGCGCGGACGGCTTCCTGTGTTTTCATTG
GTCGAAGCGTTCTGCGCGTGCGCAGAGATTCCCCAGGGAAGGCGGGCCCTCTTCCGAATGTCCAATCCGG
ACATTCTTCCGGTTGGACCTCCGCGGTCAGCGCTGTGCCCGGCGAGAGATCACGTGGGGCGCGGAGGCGG
TGCTGCTGGGGCACGGCCGTCCAGCCTCGGCGGCCATATTTTTGAGGGGCTGTTCATCTCGTTCACACGC
TCTGTCCGCCATGTTTGTGAGTGGAAGCGCCATTACCCCTTCAAGCGACTGAAGGCTGCAGGGCCTCTGG
TGGCCCGCATGGGGAGACCAGACCCGCCAGGCCCGCCTTTCCGCACTCAGTCCGGGCTTACTTTATTTTG
TGAGACAGGGTCTCGCCTAGAGGCTCCGGTGCCCGTCAGTGGGCAGAGCGCACATCGCCCACAGTCCCCG
AGAAGTTGGGGGGAGGGGTCGGCAATTGAACCGGTGCCTAGAGAAGGTGGCGCGGGGTAAACTGGGAAAG
TGATGTCGTGTACTGGCTCCGCCTTTTTCCCGAGGGTGGGGGAGAACCGTATATAAGTGCAGTAGTCGCC
GTGAACGTTCTTTTTCGCAACGGGTTTGCCGCCAGAACACAGGTAAGTGCCGTGTGTGGTTCCCGCGGGC
CTGGCCTCTTTACGGGTTATGGCCCTTGCGTGCCTTGAATTACTTCCACGCCCCTGGCTGCAGTACGTGA
TTCTTGATCCCGAGCTTCGGGTTGGAAGTGGGTGGGAGAGTTCGAGGCCTTGCGCTTAAGGAGCCCCTTC
GCCTCGTGCTTGAGTTGAGGCCTGGCTTGGGCGCTGGGGCCGCCGCGTGCGAATCTGGTGGCACCTTCGC
GCCTGTCTCGCTGCTTTCGATAAGTCTCTAGCCATTTAAAATTTTTGATGACCTGCTGCGACGCTTTTTT
TCTGGCAAGATAGTCTTGTAAATGCGGGCCAAGATCTGCACACTGGTATTTCGGTTTTTGGGGCCGCGGG
CGGCGACGGGGCCCGTGCGTCCCAGCGCACATGTTCGGCGAGGCGGGGCCTGCGAGCGCGGCCACCGAGA
ATCGGACGGGGGTAGTCTCAAGCTGGCCGGCCTGCTCTGGTGCCTGGCCTCGCGCCGCCGTGTATCGCCC
CGCCCTGGGCGGCAAGGCTGGCCCGGTCGGCACCAGTTGCGTGAGCGGAAAGATGGCCGCTTCCCGGCCC
TGCTGCAGGGAGCTCAAAATGGAGGACGCGGCGCTCGGGAGAGCGGGCGGGTGAGTCACCCACACAAAGG
AAAAGGGCCTTTCCGTCCTCAGCCGTCGCTTCATGTGACTCCACGGAGTACCGGGCGCCGTCCAGGCACC
TCGATTAGTTCTCGAGCTTTTGGAGTACGTCGTCTTTAGGTTGGGGGGAGGGGTTTTATGCGATGGAGTT
TCCCCACACTGAGTGGGTGGAGACTGAAGTTAGGCCAGCTTGGCACTTGATGTAATTCTCCTTGGAATTT
GCCCTTTTTGAGTTTGGATCTTGGTTCATTCTCAAGCCTCAGACAGTGGTTCAAAGTTTTTTTCTTCCAT
TTCAGGTGTCGTGAGGAATTTCGACATTTAAATTTAATTAAGCCACCATGGTGAGCAAGGGCGAGGAGCT
GTTCACCGGGGTGGTGCCCATCCTGGTCGAGCTGGACGGCGACGTAAACGGCCACAAGTTCAGCGTCCGC
GGCGAGGGCGAGGGCGATGCCACCAACGGCAAGCTGACCCTGAAGTTCATCTGCACCACCGGCAAGCTGC
CCGTGCCCTGGCCCACCCTCGTGACCACCTTCGGCTACGGCGTGGCCTGCTTCAGCCGCTACCCCGACCA
CATGAAGCAGCACGACTTCTTCAAGTCCGCCATGCCCGAAGGCTACGTCCAGGAGCGCACCATCTCTTTC
AAGGACGACGGTACCTACAAGACCCGCGCCGAGGTGAAGTTCGAGGGCGACACCCTGGTGAACCGCATCG
AGCTGAAGGGCATCGACTTCAAGGAGGACGGCAACATCCTGGGGCACAAGCTGGAGTACAACTTCAACAG
CCACTACGTCTATATCACAGCCGACAAGCAGAAGAACAGCATCAAGGCTAACTTCAAGATCCGCCACAAC
GTTGAGGACGGCAGCGTGCAGCTCGCCGACCACTACCAGCAGAACACCCCCATCGGCGACGGCCCCGTGC
TGCTGCCCGACAACCACTACCTGAGCCATCAGTCCGCCCTGAGCAAAGACCCCAACGAGAAGCGCGATCA
CATGGTCCTGCTGGAGTTCGTGACCGCTGCCGGAATCACACTGGGATCTACCATGACTAACGACGTGACT
TGGAGTGAAGCTAGCAGTCCTGATGAGAGAACACTTACATTCGCAGAGAGATGGCAGCTTAGTAGTCCTG
ATGGAGTCGACACAGACGATGACCTGCCTAAGTCTAGAGCTAGCAAGAGAACCTGCGGAGTGAACGACGA
TGAGAGCCCTAGCAAGATTTTCATGGTGGGAGAGAGTCCTCAGGTGAGCTCTAGACTGCAGAACCTCAGA
CTGAACAACCTGATCCCAAGACAACTGTTCAAGCCCACCGACAACCAGGAAACCTAGAACTAGAGCTCGC
TGATCAGCCTCGACTGTGCCTTCTAGTTGCCAGCCATCTGTTGTTTGCCCCTCCCCCGTGCCTTCCTTGA
CCCTGGAAGGTGCCACTCCCACTGTCCTTTCCTAATAAAATGAGGAAATTGCATCGCATTGTCTGAGTAG
GTGTCATTCTATTCTGGGGGGTGGGGTGGGGCAGGACAGCAAGGGGGAGGATTGGGAAGACAATAGCAGG
CATGCTGGGGATGCGGTGGGCTCTATGGCTTCTGAGGCGGAAAGAACCAGCTGGGCCTACTAGATAGCGG
ACCCCTTACCGAAACATCGCCGCATTCTGCAGAGGAGTCGAACTTAGTGTATGTAAACTTCTGACCCACT
GGAATTGTGATACAGTGAATTATAAGTGAAATAATCTGTCTGTAAACAATTGTTGGAAAAATGACTTGTG
TCATGCACAAAGTAGATGTCCTAACTGACTTGCCAAAACTATTGTTTGTTAACAAGAAATTTGTGGAGTA
GTTGAAAAACGAGTTTTAATGACTCCAACTTAAGTGTATGTAAACTTCCGACTTCAACTGTATAGGGATC
C
